Addgene plasmid #133560: pHD-3XP3-dsRed-DattP-CRISPR-donor-attP40
Purpose: (Empty Backbone) Backbone vector for CRISPR-HDR insertion of SPARC-Variant constructs (or any module) near the attP40 locus
Depositing lab: Tom Clandinin. Depositing organization: Stanford University. Publication: SPARC enables genetic manipulation of precise proportions of cells. Isaacman-Beck J, Paik KC, Wienecke CFR, Yang HH, Fisher YE, Wang IE, Ishida IG, Maimon G, Wilson RI, Clandinin TR. Nat Neurosci. 2020 Sep;23(9):1168-1175. doi: 10.1038/s41593-020-0668-9. Epub 2020 Jul 20. PubMed 32690967.
Backbone
  Vector backbone: pHD-3XP3-DsRed-DattP
  Backbone manufacturer: Isaacman-Beck et al., 2019
  Backbone size (bp): 4081
  Modifications to backbone: Q5 Site-Directed Mutagenesis used to remove most of the attP site,
  Vector type: Insect Expression, CRISPR
Growth in bacteria
  Bacterial resistance: Ampicillin, 100 μg/mL
  Growth temperature: 37°C
  Growth strain: DH5alpha
  Copy number: High Copy
Terms and licenses: Academic/Nonprofit Terms; Industry Terms: Not Available to Industry
Depositor comments: Please visit https://www.biorxiv.org/content/10.1101/788679v1 for bioRxiv preprint.
How to cite: pHD-3XP3-dsRed-DattP-CRISPR-donor-attP40 was a gift from Tom Clandinin (Addgene plasmid # 133560 ; http://n2t.net/addgene:133560 ; RRID:Addgene_133560)
