[The description below was written by a language model from this plasmid's Addgene catalogue record and pLannotate feature annotations shown in this document.]
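Description:
pHD-3XP3-dsRed-DattP-CRISPR-donor-attP40 is an empty-backbone donor plasmid for CRISPR homology-directed repair in Drosophila, built to place SPARC-variant constructs, or any other module, into the genome near the attP40 locus. It derives from pHD-3XP3-DsRed-DattP, a version of the pHD-DsRed donor in which site-directed mutagenesis removed most of the attP site, so the integrated cassette does not carry a functional phiC31 landing site. In bacteria it is maintained as a high-copy plasmid through a ColE1/pUC-type origin and selected with ampicillin via the AmpR β-lactamase gene and its promoter. The short bla(M), KanR, lacZα, 5S rRNA and rrnB terminator hits in the annotation are small fragments and appear to be backbone remnants or spurious matches rather than functional elements.

The annotated payload is a visible transformation marker: a DsRed-Express coding sequence preceded by a fragment of the Drosophila hsp70 promoter and followed by SV40-derived sequence, including a poly(A) signal. The 3XP3 element named in the plasmid title, an eye-specific enhancer normally paired with a minimal hsp70 promoter, is not annotated separately. The marker is flanked by two loxP sites in the same orientation, so Cre recombinase can excise it after red-eyed integrants have been identified. Unannotated stretches of roughly a kilobase lie on either side of the loxP-flanked cassette. Together with the size increase over the stated 4,081 bp backbone, this suggests homology arms for the region near attP40, but the record does not annotate them or identify the cloning site for the cargo. The depositor and sequencing-derived records (6,234 and 6,238 nt) show the same features in the same order.
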