Features (pLannotate 1.2.2; 16 found; start..end, strand, type, name):
    862..958     -  promoter       AmpR promoter (fragment): bla
    988..1012    -  CDS            KanR (fragment): aminoglycoside phosphotransferase; aph(3')-Ia; confers resistance to kanamycin
   1041..1156    +  ncRNA          5S rRNA: Accession: RF00001 - 5S ribosomal RNA
   1160..1200    +  terminator     rrnB T1 terminator (fragment): transcription terminator T1 from the E. coli rrnB gene
   1231..1254    +  CDS            bla(M) (fragment): β-lactamase lacking the signal sequence; bla(M); allows cytosolic expression of β-lactamase
   2358..2391    -  protein_bind   loxP: Cre-mediated recombination occurs in the 8-bp core sequence (GCATACAT). Cre recombinase
   2479..2601    +  promoter       hsp70 promoter (fragment): Drosophila melanogaster hsp70Bb promoter
   2623..3297    +  CDS            DsRed-Express: DsRed-Express is a basic (constitutively fluorescent) orange fluorescent protein published in 2002, derived from Discosoma sp.. It is reported to be a rapidly-maturing tetramer with low acid sensitivity.
   3315..3398    +  CDS            large T antigen (fragment): large T antigen from SV40 (simian virus 40)
   3421..3542    +  polyA_signal   SV40 poly(A) signal: SV40 polyadenylation signal
   3549..3582    -  protein_bind   loxP: Cre-mediated recombination occurs in the 8-bp core sequence (GCATACAT). Cre recombinase
   4744..4768    -  CDS            bla(M) (fragment): β-lactamase lacking the signal sequence; bla(M); allows cytosolic expression of β-lactamase
   5235..5254    +  CDS            lacZα (fragment): LacZα fragment of β-galactosidase; lacZ fragment
   5279..5296    -  terminator     rrnB T2 terminator (fragment): transcription terminator T2 from the E. coli rrnB gene
   5521..6109    -  rep_origin     ori: high-copy-number ColE1/pMB1/pBR322/pUC origin of replication
   6233..859     -  CDS            AmpR (across the origin): β-lactamase; bla; confers resistance to ampicillin, carbenicillin, and related antibiotics
>Addgene plasmid #133560 | pHD-3XP3-dsRed-DattP-CRISPR-donor-attP40 | depositor full sequence | sequence record 256620 | pHD-3XP3-dsRed-DattP-CRISPR-donor-attP40 sequence 6234 bps
ACCAATGCTTAATCAGTGAGGCACCTATCTCAGCGATCTGTCTATTTCGTTCATCCATAGTTGCCTGACT
CCCCGTCGTGTAGATAACTACGATACGGGAGGGCTTACCATCTGGCCCCAGCGCTGCGATGATACCGCGA
GAACCACGCTCACCGGCTCCGGATTTATCAGCAATAAACCAGCCAGCCGGAAGGGCCGAGCGCAGAAGTG
GTCCTGCAACTTTATCCGCCTCCATCCAGTCTATTAATTGTTGCCGGGAAGCTAGAGTAAGTAGTTCGCC
AGTTAATAGTTTGCGCAACGTTGTTGCCATCGCTACAGGCATCGTGGTGTCACGCTCGTCGTTTGGTATG
GCTTCATTCAGCTCCGGTTCCCAACGATCAAGGCGAGTTACATGATCCCCCATGTTGTGCAAAAAAGCGG
TTAGCTCCTTCGGTCCTCCGATCGTTGTCAGAAGTAAGTTGGCCGCAGTGTTATCACTCATGGTTATGGC
AGCACTGCATAATTCTCTTACTGTCATGCCATCCGTAAGATGCTTTTCTGTGACTGGTGAGTACTCAACC
AAGTCATTCTGAGAATAGTGTATGCGGCGACCGAGTTGCTCTTGCCCGGCGTCAATACGGGATAATACCG
CGCCACATAGCAGAACTTTAAAAGTGCTCATCATTGGAAAACGTTCTTCGGGGCGAAAACTCTCAAGGAT
CTTACCGCTGTTGAGATCCAGTTCGATGTAACCCACTCGTGCACCCAACTGATCTTCAGCATCTTTTACT
TTCACCAGCGTTTCTGGGTGAGCAAAAACAGGAAGGCAAAATGCCGCAAAAAAGGGAATAAGGGCGACAC
GGAAATGTTGAATACTCATATTCTTCCTTTTTCAATATTATTGAAGCATTTATCAGGGTTATTGTCTCAT
GAGCGGATACATATTTGAATGTATTTAGAAAAATAAACAAATAGGGGTCAGTGTTACAACCAATTAACCA
ATTCTGAACATTATCGCGAGCCCATTTATACCTGAATATGGCTCATAACACCCCTTGTTTGCCTGGCGGC
AGTAGCGCGGTGGTCCCACCTGACCCCATGCCGAACTCAGAAGTGAAACGCCGTAGCGCCGATGGTAGTG
TGGGGACTCCCCATGCGAGAGTAGGGAACTGCCAGGCATCAAATAAAACGAAAGGCTCAGTCGAAAGACT
GGGCCTTTCGCCCGGGCTAATTATGGGGTGTCGCCCTTCGCACAGAAAAGCATCTTACGGATGGTGTTTG
CCAAAAGTGCTGGAGATGTTTTAGATATAGATGGTTTATTTTAAGAAATGGATGTATATAATTGAGCTAC
TGCATCACGGGTTTCTGTTTAACAGTAACAGTGAAAAGTGCTCAATGATACATATATTACAAATAATAAC
TTTTGGTTTTTAAAGTAGATTTATATAATATAATCATAATTCTTAATGGGAATCCATGTTACGACCAAAT
TAGCCGTGGCCTTTCAAGTGGCTGCCACTTATATTTTACAACTCGCACACAGTGGCTCACACCCTCGTAA
ACAAAATAATGCTATTAAATCAAATTGAACATGTGAATTCTCTCAAGAAGACGCCACTTTTTTTTGGGGG
GCCAGCTGCAACTGCCACCAATGTTTACTTTTATCTTTAATGGGCACATGCCTTACATATACGAATTTTA
CACGATTTTTCAAGTGGCGGTCGAGAGTGGGGTGATAATTAATTAAGGTTGCCTTTAGATAAAGTATTAT
AGAGTTTCAAAAAAATGAAACTTAAGAATGGAATAGCTGCATTCCATTCTATGTAGATTTCCCTTCAAAA
TTATTAAAATCCGTTGACCTTTGTTCATTTAGCAATTAGAATTCGTCTATGAATAACAAATTAAATTGCG
TTGCGGGCAAATTGCTTTAGGCCATTTGAAGTGCAACTTTATATCTCAGGGCCAACTTCTCGGCGCGACA
ACAATAAAAACATATACATAGATACACATATCAGATGCAATGCAATCACCACAGCGTGACGTCATTAGTC
TAGGCTTGAAAATACACGGCAAACTTGTTTATAACTCTACGCTGATTACATAAGCCGCAAACACGACGAA
AAAACATTTGTTTTGGTTTCAAATCCATGAATGACTTTCATTAAGTGCAGCTGTAAGCTGAGCTTTGCCA
TGCGCTGACCCATATTTTCAGCCTCTCGTTCTCTCTGTTTCGCAGATACTGTGAATATTAGTAAAACGAT
CCATAGGGGCTGTAGTTTATAATCATAATCAAATAGGCATAAACAACCACCAGCGCGGCCGCGGACATAT
GCACACCTGCGATCGACGCGTAGTCGATCGCGGTACCGGGGGCGTAGATAACTTCGTATAATGTATGCTA
TACGAAGTTATCGTACGGGATCTAATTCAATTAGAGACTAATTCAATTAGAGCTAATTCAATTAGGATCC
AAGCTTATCGATTTCGAACCCTCGACCGCCGGAGTATAAATAGAGGCGCTTCGTCTACGGAGCGACAATT
CAATTCAAACAAGCAAAGTGAACACGTCGCTAAGCGAAAGCTAAGCAAATAAACAAGCGCAGCTGAACAA
GCTAAACAATCGGCTCGAAGCCGGTCGCCACCATGGCCTCCTCCGAGGACGTCATCAAGGAGTTCATGCG
CTTCAAGGTGCGCATGGAGGGCTCCGTGAACGGCCACGAGTTCGAGATCGAGGGCGAGGGCGAGGGCCGC
CCCTACGAGGGCACCCAGACCGCCAAGCTGAAGGTGACCAAGGGCGGCCCCCTGCCCTTCGCCTGGGACA
TCCTGTCCCCCCAGTTCCAGTACGGCTCCAAGGTGTACGTGAAGCACCCCGCCGACATCCCCGACTACAA
GAAGCTGTCCTTCCCCGAGGGCTTCAAGTGGGAGCGCGTGATGAACTTCGAGGACGGCGGCGTGGTGACC
GTGACCCAGGACTCCTCCCTCCAGGACGGCTCCTTCATCTACAAGGTGAAGTTCATCGGCGTGAACTTCC
CCTCCGACGGCCCCGTAATGCAGAAGAAGACTATGGGCTGGGAGGCGTCCACCGAGCGCCTGTACCCCCG
CGACGGCGTGCTGAAGGGCGAGATCCACAAGGCCCTGAAGCTGAAGGACGGCGGCCACTACCTGGTGGAG
TTCAAGTCCATCTACATGGCCAAGAAGCCCGTGCAGCTGCCCGGCTACTACTACGTGGACTCCAAGCTGG
ACATCACCTCCCACAACGAGGACTACACCATCGTGGAGCAGTACGAGCGCGCCGAGGGCCGCCACCACCT
GTTCCTGTAGGGGCCGCGACTCTAGATCATAATCAGCCATACCACATTTGTAGAGGTTTTACTTGCTTTA
AAAAACCTCCCACACCTCCCCCTGAACCTGAAACATAAAATGAATGCAATTGTTGTTGTTAACTTGTTTA
TTGCAGCTTATAATGGTTACAAATAAAGCAATAGCATCACAAATTTCACAAATAAAGCATTTTTTTCACT
GCATTCTAGTTGTGGTTTGTCCAAACTCATCAATGTATCTTAACCGGTATAACTTCGTATAATGTATGCT
ATACGAAGTTATCACATTGGGTAGCACAGACTCTGAGCTTTACTACGATTACTATACAGCTCTTCTCTCG
CGACTTTTTGGACTGGACAAGGCGTAGCACATTGAACGGCAGTGGGTTTGGGTTTAGTATCGAACCGGCT
TTCTACGACAGCGGATTGGAAGCGCGGAGCGACAAAGTCGCCGGGTAATAATGTGATATAGCCGGCTATG
TTCAGCAGGCAAAACTGAAATAAAAGTAATAAACACCGAAAGCCCCCGAATTCTCGCATCTTCTTTTGTG
GGACTGCGAGAAGAATTGCGAGCGAAATACTAATTTCCTTACCTAACTGTGTGAGATAATCTCCGGTTGG
CATTGTGTGTCGCGCAATAAAATCCCCAAAAGCCCACAAGTGTTTAATATAATAAAATAGCCAAGAAGCG
TGTGTATTTGCATTTGGGAAAAATTTAAGGTTGAATTACGTGGGCCGAAAAATTAAAGACTGAAGGCCAT
TCAAGGGTTGTTCAAAGAGAAAATTCGGTGAAAAGTCACCGTGTGTGTGTGTGTGAGTGTGTGTGCGTTG
CGTGAGAAAAATCAATTCTGCATTTGGTGGAAAGCCGAAAACGGAGAGAAAATTGGTGGAGCGAGGAGAA
AAGGACACGAATTAAAGGCTGGTTTTTTGGGGCTGCGAAAAACTCGTGACCGATGACAATTTGGCTTGAC
GAGGGTCTATTAGCGAAATCAATGCTATTATGGCTGATAGTGGAGGACCAGGATCCAAGCACATGGATCC
AACAACCATAGATGCCGGCGGGGGCGGAGCAGGAGCAGCCGGAGGTGATGACGTGCCTCCAGTCCCAGCT
GTTCGCCGGCGTCGTGCGCATGAGCAGAAATCCTCGAGAGAGCAGGTGCTGGAGGAGGAGAAGAGCCAAC
AGCTGGAGACATCGACGATGACGAGGACCTACATGAAGACCATCACCACCTCCCTCACCACCTCGAGTAG
CTCCAACGTGGAAGAGTTTATCCTGGGGGAGCACGCAGCAGGAGCAGCAGCTGCTCCATCGCCCAACCAG
CAGCGATTGCGTCAAAAGGTGGCCCAGTACGAGAAGGTCTGGTCGGATGGCTCCAGTCCCGTTAAGCGTC
CAGCCGAGCAGAGCTCTGATGAGCTGCGTCTGACCGACGACCAGGATGAGTACGCCATCCGTAAGATGCT
TTTCTGTGTCAATCGAGTTCAAGGGCGACACAAAATTTATTCTAAATGCATAATAAATACTGATAACATC
TTATAGTTTGTATTATATTTTGTATTATCGTTGACATGTATAATTTTGATATCAAAAACTGATTTTCCCT
TTATTATTTTCGAGATTTATTTTCTTAATTCTCTTTAACAAACTAGAAATATTGTATATACAAAAAATCA
TAAATAATAGATGAATAGTTTAATTATAGGTGTTCATCAATCGAAAAAGCAACGTATCTTATTTAAAGTG
CGTTGCTTTTTTCTCATTTATAAGGTTAAATAATTCTCATATATCAAGCAAAGTGACAGGCGCCCTTAAA
TATTCTGACAAATGCTCTTTCCCTAAACTCCCCCCATAAAAAAACCCGCCGAAGCGGGTTTTTACGTTAT
TTGCGGATTAACGATTACTCGTTATCAGAACCGCCCAGGGGGCCCGAGCTTAAGACTGGCCGTCGTTTTA
CAACACAGAAAGAGTTTGTAGAAACGCAAAAAGGCCATCCGTCAGGGGCCTTCTGCTTAGTTTGATGCCT
GGCAGTTCCCTACTCTCGCCTTCCGCTTCCTCGCTCACTGACTCGCTGCGCTCGGTCGTTCGGCTGCGGC
GAGCGGTATCAGCTCACTCAAAGGCGGTAATACGGTTATCCACAGAATCAGGGGATAACGCAGGAAAGAA
CATGTGAGCAAAAGGCCAGCAAAAGGCCAGGAACCGTAAAAAGGCCGCGTTGCTGGCGTTTTTCCATAGG
CTCCGCCCCCCTGACGAGCATCACAAAAATCGACGCTCAAGTCAGAGGTGGCGAAACCCGACAGGACTAT
AAAGATACCAGGCGTTTCCCCCTGGAAGCTCCCTCGTGCGCTCTCCTGTTCCGACCCTGCCGCTTACCGG
ATACCTGTCCGCCTTTCTCCCTTCGGGAAGCGTGGCGCTTTCTCATAGCTCACGCTGTAGGTATCTCAGT
TCGGTGTAGGTCGTTCGCTCCAAGCTGGGCTGTGTGCACGAACCCCCCGTTCAGCCCGACCGCTGCGCCT
TATCCGGTAACTATCGTCTTGAGTCCAACCCGGTAAGACACGACTTATCGCCACTGGCAGCAGCCACTGG
TAACAGGATTAGCAGAGCGAGGTATGTAGGCGGTGCTACAGAGTTCTTGAAGTGGTGGGCTAACTACGGC
TACACTAGAAGAACAGTATTTGGTATCTGCGCTCTGCTGAAGCCAGTTACCTTCGGAAAAAGAGTTGGTA
GCTCTTGATCCGGCAAACAAACCACCGCTGGTAGCGGTGGTTTTTTTGTTTGCAAGCAGCAGATTACGCG
CAGAAAAAAAGGATCTCAAGAAGATCCTTTGATCTTTTCTACGGGGTCTGACGCTCAGTGGAACGACGCG
CGCGTAACTCACGTTAAGGGATTTTGGTCATGAGCTTGCGCCGTCCCGTCAAGTCAGCGTAATGCTCTGC
TTTT
