Features (pLannotate 1.2.2; 16 found; start..end, strand, type, name):
     36..59      +  CDS            bla(M) (fragment): β-lactamase lacking the signal sequence; bla(M); allows cytosolic expression of β-lactamase
   1163..1196    -  protein_bind   loxP: Cre-mediated recombination occurs in the 8-bp core sequence (GCATACAT). Cre recombinase
   1284..1406    +  promoter       hsp70 promoter (fragment): Drosophila melanogaster hsp70Bb promoter
   1428..2102    +  CDS            DsRed-Express: DsRed-Express is a basic (constitutively fluorescent) orange fluorescent protein published in 2002, derived from Discosoma sp.. It is reported to be a rapidly-maturing tetramer with low acid sensitivity.
   2120..2203    +  CDS            large T antigen (fragment): large T antigen from SV40 (simian virus 40)
   2226..2347    +  polyA_signal   SV40 poly(A) signal: SV40 polyadenylation signal
   2354..2387    -  protein_bind   loxP: Cre-mediated recombination occurs in the 8-bp core sequence (GCATACAT). Cre recombinase
   3555..3579    -  CDS            bla(M) (fragment): β-lactamase lacking the signal sequence; bla(M); allows cytosolic expression of β-lactamase
   4046..4065    +  CDS            lacZα (fragment): LacZα fragment of β-galactosidase; lacZ fragment
   4090..4107    -  terminator     rrnB T2 terminator (fragment): transcription terminator T2 from the E. coli rrnB gene
   4332..4920    -  rep_origin     ori: high-copy-number ColE1/pMB1/pBR322/pUC origin of replication
   5042..5902    -  CDS            AmpR: β-lactamase; bla; confers resistance to ampicillin, carbenicillin, and related antibiotics
   5905..6001    -  promoter       AmpR promoter (fragment): bla
   6031..6055    -  CDS            KanR (fragment): aminoglycoside phosphotransferase; aph(3')-Ia; confers resistance to kanamycin
   6084..6199    +  ncRNA          5S rRNA: Accession: RF00001 - 5S ribosomal RNA
   6203..5       +  terminator     rrnB T1 terminator (fragment) (across the origin): transcription terminator T1 from the E. coli rrnB gene
>Addgene plasmid #133560 | pHD-3XP3-dsRed-DattP-CRISPR-donor-attP40 | addgene full sequence | sequence record 261619 | Addgene NGS Result
TTTCGCCCGGGCTAATTATGGGGTGTCGCCCTTCGCACAGAAAAGCATCTTACGGATGGTGTTTGCCAAA
AGTGCTGGAGATGTTTTAGATATAGATGGTTTATTTTAAGAAATGGATGTATATAATTGAGCTACTGCAT
CACGGGTTTCTGTTTAACAGTAACAGTGAAAAGTGCTCAATGATACATATATTACAAATAATAACTTTTG
GTTTTTAAAGTAGATTTATATAATATAATCATAATTCTTAATGGGAATCCATGTTACGACCAAATTAGCC
GTGGCCTTTCAAGTGGCTGCCACTTATATTTTACAACTCGCACACAGTGGCTCACACCCTCGTAAACAAA
ATAATGCTATTAAATCAAATTGAACATGTGAATTCTCTCAAGAAGACGCCACTTTTTTTTGGGGGGCCAG
CTGCAACTGCCACCAATGTTTACTTTTATCTTTAATGGGCACATGCCTTACATATACGAATTTTACACGA
TTTTTCAAGTGGCGGTCGAGAGTGGGGTGATAATTAATTAAGGTTGCCTTTAGATAAAGTATTATAGAGT
TTCAAAAAAATGAAACTTAAGAATGGAATAGCTGCATTCCATTCTATGTAGATTTCCCTTCAAAATTATT
AAAATCCGTTGACCTTTGTTCATTTAGCAATTAGAATTCGTCTATGAATAACAAATTAAATTGCGTTGCG
GGCAAATTGCTTTAGGCCATTTGAAGTGCAACTTTATATCTCAGGGCCAACTTCTCGGCGCGACAACAAT
AAAAACATATACATAGATACACATATCAGATGCAATGCAATCACCACAGCGTGACGTCATTAGTCTAGGC
TTGAAAATACACGGCAAACTTGTTTATAACTCTACGCTGATTACATAAGCCGCAAACACGACGAAAAAAC
ATTTGTTTTGGTTTCAAATCCATGAATGACTTTCATTAAGTGCAGCTGTAAGCTGAGCTTTGCCATGCGC
TGACCCATATTTTCAGCCTCTCGTTCTCTCTGTTTCGCAGATACTGTGAATATTAGTAAAACGATCCATA
GGGGCTGTAGTTTATAATCATAATCAAATAGGCATAAACAACCACCAGCGCGGCCGCGGACATATGCACA
CCTGCGATCGACGCGTAGTCGATCGCGGTACCGGGGGCGTAGATAACTTCGTATAATGTATGCTATACGA
AGTTATCGTACGGGATCTAATTCAATTAGAGACTAATTCAATTAGAGCTAATTCAATTAGGATCCAAGCT
TATCGATTTCGAACCCTCGACCGCCGGAGTATAAATAGAGGCGCTTCGTCTACGGAGCGACAATTCAATT
CAAACAAGCAAAGTGAACACGTCGCTAAGCGAAAGCTAAGCAAATAAACAAGCGCAGCTGAACAAGCTAA
ACAATCGGCTCGAAGCCGGTCGCCACCATGGCCTCCTCCGAGGACGTCATCAAGGAGTTCATGCGCTTCA
AGGTGCGCATGGAGGGCTCCGTGAACGGCCACGAGTTCGAGATCGAGGGCGAGGGCGAGGGCCGCCCCTA
CGAGGGCACCCAGACCGCCAAGCTGAAGGTGACCAAGGGCGGCCCCCTGCCCTTCGCCTGGGACATCCTG
TCCCCCCAGTTCCAGTACGGCTCCAAGGTGTACGTGAAGCACCCCGCCGACATCCCCGACTACAAGAAGC
TGTCCTTCCCCGAGGGCTTCAAGTGGGAGCGCGTGATGAACTTCGAGGACGGCGGCGTGGTGACCGTGAC
CCAGGACTCCTCCCTCCAGGACGGCTCCTTCATCTACAAGGTGAAGTTCATCGGCGTGAACTTCCCCTCC
GACGGCCCCGTAATGCAGAAGAAGACTATGGGCTGGGAGGCGTCCACCGAGCGCCTGTACCCCCGCGACG
GCGTGCTGAAGGGCGAGATCCACAAGGCCCTGAAGCTGAAGGACGGCGGCCACTACCTGGTGGAGTTCAA
GTCCATCTACATGGCCAAGAAGCCCGTGCAGCTGCCCGGCTACTACTACGTGGACTCCAAGCTGGACATC
ACCTCCCACAACGAGGACTACACCATCGTGGAGCAGTACGAGCGCGCCGAGGGCCGCCACCACCTGTTCC
TGTAGGGGCCGCGACTCTAGATCATAATCAGCCATACCACATTTGTAGAGGTTTTACTTGCTTTAAAAAA
CCTCCCACACCTCCCCCTGAACCTGAAACATAAAATGAATGCAATTGTTGTTGTTAACTTGTTTATTGCA
GCTTATAATGGTTACAAATAAAGCAATAGCATCACAAATTTCACAAATAAAGCATTTTTTTCACTGCATT
CTAGTTGTGGTTTGTCCAAACTCATCAATGTATCTTAACCGGTATAACTTCGTATAATGTATGCTATACG
AAGTTATCACATTGGGTAGCACAGACTCTGAGCTTTACTACGATTACTATACAGCTCTTCTCTCGCGACT
TTTTGGACTGGACAAGGCGTAGCACATTGAACGGCAGTGGGTTTGGGTTTAGTATCGAACCGGCTTTCTA
CGACAGCGGATTGGAAGCGCGGAGCGACAAAGTCGCCGGGTAATAATGTGATATAGCCGGCTATGTTCAG
CAGGCAAAACTGAAATAAAAGTAATAAACACCGAAAGCCCCCGAATTCTCGCATCTTCTTTTGTGGGACT
GCGAGAAGAATTGCGAGCGAAATACTAATTTCCTTACCTAACTGTGTGAGATAATCTCCGGTTGGCATTG
TGTGTCGCGCAATAAAATCCCCAAAAGCCCAAAGCTTCAAGTGTTTAATATAATAAAATAGCCAAGAAGC
GTGTGTATTTGCATTTGGGAAAAATTTAAGGTTGAATTACGTGGGCCGAAAAATTAAAGACTGAAGGCCA
TTCAAGGGTTGTTCAAAGAGAAAATTCGGTGAAAAGTCACCGTGTGTGTGTGTGTGAGTGTGTGTGCGTT
GCGTGAGAAAAATCAATTCTGCATTTGGTGGAAAGCCGAAAACGGAGAGAAAATTGGTGGAGCGAGGAGA
AAAGGACACGAATTAAAGGCTGGTTTTTTGGGGCTGCGAAAAACTCGTGACCGATGACAATTTGGCTTGA
CGAGGGTCTATTAGCGAAATCAATGCTATTATGGCTGATAGTGGAGGACCAGGATCCAAGCACATGGATC
CAACAACCATAGATGCCGGCGGGGGCGGAGCAGGAGCAGCCGGAGGTGATGACGTGCCTCCAGTCCCAGC
TGTTCGCCGGCGTCGTGCGCATGAGCAGAAATCCTCGAGAGAGCAGGTGCTGGAGGAGGAGAAGAGCCAA
CAGCTGGAGACATCGACGATGACGAGGACCTACATGAAGACCATCACCACCTCCCTCACCACCTCGAGTA
GCTCCAACGTGGAAGAGTTTATCCTGGGGGAGCACGCAGCAGGAGCAGCAGCTGCTCCATCGCCCAACCA
GCAGCGATTGCGTCAAAAGGTGGCCCAGTACGAGAAGGTCTGGTCGGATGGCTCCAGTCCCGTTAAGCGT
CCAGCCGAGCAGAGCTCTGATGAGCTGCGTCTGACCGACGACCAGGATGAGTACGCCATCCGTAAGATGC
TTTTCTGTGTCAATCGAGTTCAAGGGCGACACAAAATTTATTCTAAATGCATAATAAATACTGATAACAT
CTTATAGTTTGTATTATATTTTGTATTATCGTTGACATGTATAATTTTGATATCAAAAACTGATTTTCCC
TTTATTATTTTCGAGATTTATTTTCTTAATTCTCTTTAACAAACTAGAAATATTGTATATACAAAAAATC
ATAAATAATAGATGAATAGTTTAATTATAGGTGTTCATCAATCGAAAAAGCAACGTATCTTATTTAAAGT
GCGTTGCTTTTTTCTCATTTATAAGGTTAAATAATTCTCATATATCAAGCAAAGTGACAGGCGCCCTTAA
ATATTCTGACAAATGCTCTTTCCCTAAACTCCCCCCATAAAAAAACCCGCCGAAGCGGGTTTTTACGTTA
TTTGCGGATTAACGATTACTCGTTATCAGAACCGCCCAGGGGGCCCGAGCTTAAGACTGGCCGTCGTTTT
ACAACACAGAAAGAGTTTGTAGAAACGCAAAAAGGCCATCCGTCAGGGGCCTTCTGCTTAGTTTGATGCC
TGGCAGTTCCCTACTCTCGCCTTCCGCTTCCTCGCTCACTGACTCGCTGCGCTCGGTCGTTCGGCTGCGG
CGAGCGGTATCAGCTCACTCAAAGGCGGTAATACGGTTATCCACAGAATCAGGGGATAACGCAGGAAAGA
ACATGTGAGCAAAAGGCCAGCAAAAGGCCAGGAACCGTAAAAAGGCCGCGTTGCTGGCGTTTTTCCATAG
GCTCCGCCCCCCTGACGAGCATCACAAAAATCGACGCTCAAGTCAGAGGTGGCGAAACCCGACAGGACTA
TAAAGATACCAGGCGTTTCCCCCTGGAAGCTCCCTCGTGCGCTCTCCTGTTCCGACCCTGCCGCTTACCG
GATACCTGTCCGCCTTTCTCCCTTCGGGAAGCGTGGCGCTTTCTCATAGCTCACGCTGTAGGTATCTCAG
TTCGGTGTAGGTCGTTCGCTCCAAGCTGGGCTGTGTGCACGAACCCCCCGTTCAGCCCGACCGCTGCGCC
TTATCCGGTAACTATCGTCTTGAGTCCAACCCGGTAAGACACGACTTATCGCCACTGGCAGCAGCCACTG
GTAACAGGATTAGCAGAGCGAGGTATGTAGGCGGTGCTACAGAGTTCTTGAAGTGGTGGGCTAACTACGG
CTACACTAGAAGAACAGTATTTGGTATCTGCGCTCTGCTGAAGCCAGTTACCTTCGGAAAAAGAGTTGGT
AGCTCTTGATCCGGCAAACAAACCACCGCTGGTAGCGGTGGTTTTTTTGTTTGCAAGCAGCAGATTACGC
GCAGAAAAAAAGGATCTCAAGAAGATCCTTTGATCTTTTCTACGGGGTCTGACGCTCAGTGGAACGACGC
GCGCGTAACTCACGTTAAGGGATTTTGGTCATGAGCTTGCGCCGTCCCGTCAAGTCAGCGTAATGCTCTG
CTTACCAATGCTTAATCAGTGAGGCACCTATCTCAGCGATCTGTCTATTTCGTTCATCCATAGTTGCCTG
ACTCCCCGTCGTGTAGATAACTACGATACGGGAGGGCTTACCATCTGGCCCCAGCGCTGCGATGATACCG
CGAGAACCACGCTCACCGGCTCCGGATTTATCAGCAATAAACCAGCCAGCCGGAAGGGCCGAGCGCAGAA
GTGGTCCTGCAACTTTATCCGCCTCCATCCAGTCTATTAATTGTTGCCGGGAAGCTAGAGTAAGTAGTTC
GCCAGTTAATAGTTTGCGCAACGTTGTTGCCATCGCTACAGGCATCGTGGTGTCACGCTCGTCGTTTGGT
ATGGCTTCATTCAGCTCCGGTTCCCAACGATCAAGGCGAGTTACATGATCCCCCATGTTGTGCAAAAAAG
CGGTTAGCTCCTTCGGTCCTCCGATCGTTGTCAGAAGTAAGTTGGCCGCAGTGTTATCACTCATGGTTAT
GGCAGCACTGCATAATTCTCTTACTGTCATGCCATCCGTAAGATGCTTTTCTGTGACTGGTGAGTACTCA
ACCAAGTCATTCTGAGAATAGTGTATGCGGCGACCGAGTTGCTCTTGCCCGGCGTCAATACGGGATAATA
CCGCGCCACATAGCAGAACTTTAAAAGTGCTCATCATTGGAAAACGTTCTTCGGGGCGAAAACTCTCAAG
GATCTTACCGCTGTTGAGATCCAGTTCGATGTAACCCACTCGTGCACCCAACTGATCTTCAGCATCTTTT
ACTTTCACCAGCGTTTCTGGGTGAGCAAAAACAGGAAGGCAAAATGCCGCAAAAAAGGGAATAAGGGCGA
CACGGAAATGTTGAATACTCATATTCTTCCTTTTTCAATATTATTGAAGCATTTATCAGGGTTATTGTCT
CATGAGCGGATACATATTTGAATGTATTTAGAAAAATAAACAAATAGGGGTCAGTGTTACAACCAATTAA
CCAATTCTGAACATTATCGCGAGCCCATTTATACCTGAATATGGCTCATAACACCCCTTGTTTGCCTGGC
GGCAGTAGCGCGGTGGTCCCACCTGACCCCATGCCGAACTCAGAAGTGAAACGCCGTAGCGCCGATGGTA
GTGTGGGGACTCCCCATGCGAGAGTAGGGAACTGCCAGGCATCAAATAAAACGAAAGGCTCAGTCGAAAG
ACTGGGCC
